>Addgene plasmid #23487 | pDONR223-DGKK | depositor partial sequence | sequence record 10837 | Author sequence, M13pUC-fwd
AAGGATTTATTTTGACTGATAGTGACCTGTTCGTTGCAACAAATTGATGAGCAATGCTTTTTTATAATGC
CAACTTTGTACAAAAAAGTTGGCACCATGGACCGCGGAGCTGCCGCAGCCCAGGGCACTGCCCCGCCTCA
GGATGGAGAGCAGCCCGCTGAGTCTCCAGAGCCTCCGCCGCCTTGGCCGCCGCCGCCACCACCACCGGCT
CCGCCGCCGGCTCCGCCGCTGCTCTCCGAGGCTTCGCCAGAACCCATACCAGAGCCCTGTCCAGAGCTTG
CTCCAGGTCCCTGTCCAGAGGCGACCTCAGAATCAGCCACAGAACTGTACACAGAACCGACCCCAGAACC
AGCCACAGAGCCGGCCTCAGAACCGGCCCCAGAACCTGCCACAGAGCCGGCCCCAGAACCTGCCACAGAG
CCGGCCCCAGAACCGGCCCCAGAACCTGCCACAGAGTCTGCCCCAGAGCCGACTCCAGAACCTGCCCTAG
AGTCGGTCCCAGAGCCGGCCCCAGAGCTGACTCCAGAAGTTGCCCCAGAGCTGGCCCCAGAGCCGACCCC
AGAACCTGTGACAGAGCTGGCCCCAGAGTTCTGCCCTGAGGCGGCTCCAGAGTTCCGTCCAAGTCCAGCA
CCATGTCTATTGCAATGTCCGGTGGACACTCGAGAGAGAGGTCTAAAGACCTCGCCATCGCCATCGCCAT
CGCCATCGCCCAGAACGCCAATGTCGTGGTCCAGAATAAAGAAAATATTGAAGGAAGGACCTATGCTGAA
GAACTGTAACTCTTTCAGAGATGGAAGCTTAGATATTTTCTGGTTCAAGGACAGAAGCTCTACTTTGCAC
ACCATCCCGCGTTTGCACACTTTGAAACGATTGATCTGTCTCAAGCCACTGGTGGCAGAAAGGCAGCTGT
AGAAACCCTTTGGCCAACAGGATTGTT
