>Addgene plasmid #23487 | pDONR223-DGKK | addgene partial sequence | sequence record 29321 | 23487 with M13pUC-fwd
ATAATGATTTTATTTTGACTGATAGTGACCTGTTCGTTGCAACAAATTGATGAGCAATGCTTTTTTATAA
TGCCAACTTTGTACAAAAAAGTTGGCACCATGGACCGCGGAGCTGCCGCAGCCCAGGGCACTGCCCCGCC
TCAGGATGGAGAGCAGCCCGCTGAGTCTCCAGAGCCTCCGCCGCCTTGGCCGCCGCCGCCACCACCACCG
GCTCCGCCGCCGGCTCCGCCGCTGCTCTCCGAGGCTTCGCCAGAACCCATACCAGAGCCCTGTCCAGAGC
TTGCTCCAGGTCCCTGTCCAGAGGCGACCTCAGAATCAGCCACAGAACTGTACACAGAACCGACCCCAGA
ACCAGCCACAGAGCCGGCCTCAGAACCGGCCCCAGAACCTGCCACAGAGCCGGCCCCAGAACCTGCCACA
GAGCCGGCCCCAGAACCGGCCCCAGAACCTGCCACAGAGTCTGCCCCAGAGCCGACTCCAGAACCTGCCC
TAGAGTCGGTCCCAGAGCCGGCCCCAGAGCTGACTCCAGAAGTTGCCCCAGAGCTGGCCCCAGAGCCGAC
CCCAGAACCTGTGACAGAGCTGGCCCCAGAGTTCTGCCCTGAGGCGGCTC
