>Addgene plasmid #23487 | pDONR223-DGKK | depositor partial sequence | sequence record 46913 | Author sequence, M13-rev
ATATCAAGCTGGGATGGCAATAATGATTTTATTTTGACTGATAGTGACCTGTTCGTTGCAACAAATTGAT
AAGCAATGCTTTCTTATAATGCCAACTTTGTACAAGAAAGTTGGCAACAGTTGAGATCTCGATGGTGTTA
GAGGATCATCACCCTCTGCTTCATCTTCACGATGTCTGCGGTGCCATAAATTGCCAATAAAACTCTGGAC
ACTCTGGCCTGATTTAGGCTTGCGTTCCTCTTCTACCTTTTTCTTTCCCAATTTGGGGAACTTAATTTTC
AGCCTGAGGCTTCTACTGTCAGTGTCCGAAGATTTTTCCTCTGGAACAAAGATTGGATTCATCCAGTCAA
TCTCAGATAGCTTTTTGAACTCCTTATTCATGGCATCCAGGGCGCTTTGTAGTGCAGTCTCATCCTCAGC
ACTTCTCAGCAGCTTTTCATCCAGGAAAGCTGTGGTGTCATCGTAGAGACCTTTAAGACTAAATGTAACA
TCTACGGCATCATTTCTGCTTAGAGTTTCAATGGGAATACAGGAAGCTGCACCCATCTCATTGCCACTGT
CTTGGCCGTAAAATATATTATTCAGGATGTTAGCGCTGGCATTCACAGAACCCATGAGGACAGACACATG
CTGGTGGATCTTGCTCAGGTCATTAAGTTTGCTGATGAGGTTTTCTGCAAGCCGAGCTAAGTGCTGCATC
TGGGCATACTCCTCGTCAGAGAGGCTCTCTTGAGAGTCCTGGAAGTCCAGCTGGGGTTGAGGGGCAGCTT
GAATTTCAGTATGCTTGTATTCCCACA
