[The description below was written by a language model from this plasmid's Addgene catalogue record.]
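Description:
pDONR223-DGKK is a Gateway entry clone built in the pDONR223 donor backbone (about 5 kb without insert) and carrying the human DGKK open reading frame, which encodes diacylglycerol kinase kappa. The insert is recorded as roughly 3.8 kb and was introduced by Gateway recombination. The plasmid is maintained at high copy number in standard E. coli cloning strains under spectinomycin selection. The record does not list the origin of replication or other backbone features, and no feature table is provided. M13 forward and reverse primer sites flanking the insert are used for sequence verification.

As a donor/entry-type vector, the construct has no promoter for expressing the ORF in mammalian cells, and the depositor explicitly notes that it should not be used directly for transfection. The ORF is supplied without a stop codon, so that after recombination into a destination vector it can be read through into a C-terminal epitope tag and stop codon supplied by that vector. The depositor points to a companion set of lentiviral destination vectors (pLX301 to pLX304), obtained separately, for this purpose. The mutation field reads "1MM", which probably indicates a single mismatch relative to the reference sequence, although the record gives neither its position nor its consequence.

The clone belongs to a kinase ORF collection whose associated publication examined resistance to RAF inhibition through reactivation of the MAP kinase pathway. Its typical use is as a shuttle source of DGKK for generating tagged expression constructs for gain-of-function studies or screens.
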