Addgene plasmid #23487: pDONR223-DGKK
Depositing lab: William Hahn & David Root. Depositing organization: Dana-Farber Cancer Institute. Publication: COT drives resistance to RAF inhibition through MAP kinase pathway reactivation. Johannessen CM, Boehm JS, Kim SY, Thomas SR, Wardwell L, Johnson LA, Emery CM, Stransky N, Cogdill AP, Barretina J, Caponigro G, Hieronymus H, Murray RR, Salehi-Ashtiani K, Hill DE, Vidal M, Zhao JJ, Yang X, Alkan O, Kim S, Harris JL, Wilson CJ, Myer VE, Finan PM, Root DE, Roberts TM, Golub T, Flaherty KT, Dummer R, Weber BL, Sellers WR, Schlegel R, Wargo JA, Hahn WC, Garraway LA. Nature. 2010 Dec 16;468(7326):968-72. doi: 10.1038/nature09627 PubMed 21107320.
Backbone
  Vector backbone: pDONR223
  Backbone manufacturer: Invitrogen
  Backbone size w/o insert (bp): 5005
  Vector type: Gateway Donor vector
Growth in bacteria
  Bacterial resistance: Spectinomycin, 50 μg/mL
  Growth temperature: 37°C
  Growth strain: DH5alpha
  Copy number: High Copy
Gene/Insert
  Gene/Insert name: DGKK (alt name: diacylglycerol kinase, kappa;DGKK)
  Species: H. sapiens (human)
  Insert size (bp): 3816
  Mutation: 1MM
  Entrez Gene: DGKK
  Cloning method: Gateway Cloning
  Sequencing primers: 5′ M13pUC-fwd; 3′ M13rev
Terms and licenses: Academic/Nonprofit Terms; Industry Terms: Not Available to Industry
Depositor comments: The ORF has no Stop codon. This design enables easy recombination into a destination vector to add an epitope tag of choice and Stop codon to the ORF. Do NOT use this plasmid directly for transfections. A set of 4 custom lentiviral vectors is available ( pLX301 (http://www.addgene.org/25895/) , pLX302 (http://www.addgene.org/25896/) , pLX303 (http://www.addgene.org/25897/) , pLX304 (http://www.addgene.org/25890/) ) to be used to express these ORFs in mammalian cells. These plasmids are not included in the kit and must be ordered separately.
How to cite: pDONR223-DGKK was a gift from William Hahn & David Root (Addgene plasmid # 23487 ; http://n2t.net/addgene:23487 ; RRID:Addgene_23487)
